>Addgene plasmid #123070 | pDONR223 LC3A G120A | addgene full sequence | sequence record 244477 | Addgene NGS Result
TTCTTTCCTGCGTTATCCCCTGATTCTGTGGATAACCGTATTACCGCCTTTGAGTGAGCTGATACCGCTC
GCCGCAGCCGAACGACCGAGCGCAGCGAGTCAGTGAGCGAGGAAGCGGAAGAGCGCCCAATACGCAAACC
GCCTCTCCCCGCGCGTTGGCCGATTCATTAATGCAGCTGGCACGACAGGTTTCCCGACTGGAAAGCGGGC
AGTGAGCGCAACGCAATTAATACGCGTACCGCTAGCCAGGAAGAGTTTGTAGAAACGCAAAAAGGCCATC
CGTCAGGATGGCCTTCTGCTTAGTTTGATGCCTGGCAGTTTATGGCGGGCGTCCTGCCCGCCACCCTCCG
GGCCGTTGCTTCACAACGTTCAAATCCGCTCCCGGCGGATTTGTCCTACTCAGGAGAGCGTTCACCGACA
AACAACAGATAAAACGAAAGGCCCAGTCTTCCGACTGAGCCTTTCGTTTTATTTGATGCCTGGCAGTTCC
CTACTCTCGCGTTAACGCTAGCATGGATGTTTTCCCAGTCACGACGTTGTAAAACGACGGCCAGTCTTAA
GCTCGGGCCCCAAATAATGATTTTATTTTGACTGATAGTGACCTGTTCGTTGCAACAAATTGATGAGCAA
TGCTTTTTTATAATGCCAACTTTGTACAAAAAAGCAGGCTTAATGCCCTCAGACCGGCCTTTCAAGCAGC
GGCGGAGCTTCGCCGACCGCTGTAAGGAGGTACAGCAGATCCGCGACCAGCACCCCAGCAAAATCCCGGT
GATCATCGAGCGCTACAAGGGTGAGAAGCAGCTGCCCGTCCTGGACAAGACCAAGTTTTTGGTCCCGGAC
CATGTCAACATGAGCGAGTTGGTCAAGATCATCCGGCGCCGCCTGCAGCTGAACCCCACGCAGGCCTTCT
TCCTGCTGGTGAACCAGCACAGCATGGTGAGTGTGTCCACGCCCATCGCGGACATCTACGAGCAGGAGAA
AGACGAGGACGGCTTCCTCTATATGGTCTACGCCTCCCAGGAAACCTTCGCCTTCTAATACCCAGCTTTC
TTGTACAAAGTTGGCATTATAAGAAAGCATTGCTTATCAATTTGTTGCAACGAACAGGTCACTATCAGTC
AAAATAAAATCATTATTTGCCATCCAGCTGATATCCCCTATAGTGAGTCGTATTACATGGTCATAGCTGT
TTCCTGGCAGCTCTGGCCCGTGTCTCAAAATCTCTGATGTTACATTGCACAAGATAAAAATATATCATCA
TGCCTCCTCTAGACCAGCCAGGACAGAAATGCCTCGACTTCGCTGCTACCCAAGGTTGCCGGGTGACGCA
CACCGTGGAAACGGATGAAGGCACGAACCCAGTGGACATAAGCCTGTTCGGTTCGTAAGCTGTAATGCAA
GTAGCGTATGCGCTCACGCAACTGGTCCAGAACCTTGACCGAACGCAGCGGTGGTAACGGCGCAGTGGCG
GTTTTCATGGCTTGTTATGACTGTTTTTTTGGGGTACAGTCTATGCCTCGGGCATCCAAGCAGCAAGCGC
GTTACGCCGTGGGTCGATGTTTGATGTTATGGAGCAGCAACGATGTTACGCAGCAGGGCAGTCGCCCTAA
AACAAAGTTAAACATTATGAGGGAAGCGGTGATCGCCGAAGTATCGACTCAACTATCAGAGGTAGTTGGC
GTCATCGAGCGCCATCTCGAACCGACGTTGCTGGCCGTACATTTGTACGGCTCCGCAGTGGATGGCGGCC
TGAAGCCACACAGTGATATTGATTTGCTGGTTACGGTGACCGTAAGGCTTGATGAAACAACGCGGCGAGC
TTTGATCAACGACCTTTTGGAAACTTCGGCTTCCCCTGGAGAGAGCGAGATTCTCCGCGCTGTAGAAGTC
ACCATTGTTGTGCACGACGACATCATTCCGTGGCGTTATCCAGCTAAGCGCGAACTGCAATTTGGAGAAT
GGCAGCGCAATGACATTCTTGCAGGTATCTTCGAGCCAGCCACGATCGACATTGATCTGGCTATCTTGCT
GACAAAAGCAAGAGAACATAGCGTTGCCTTGGTAGGTCCAGCGGCGGAGGAACTCTTTGATCCGGTTCCT
GAACAGGATCTATTTGAGGCGCTAAATGAAACCTTAACGCTATGGAACTCGCCGCCCGACTGGGCTGGCG
ATGAGCGAAATGTAGTGCTTACGTTGTCCCGCATTTGGTACAGCGCAGTAACCGGCAAAATCGCGCCGAA
GGATGTCGCTGCCGACTGGGCAATGGAGCGCCTGCCGGCCCAGTATCAGCCCGTCATACTTGAAGCTAGA
CAGGCTTATCTTGGACAAGAAGAAGATCGCTTGGCCTCGCGCGCAGATCAGTTGGAAGAATTTGTCCACT
ACGTGAAAGGCGAGATCACCAAGGTAGTCGGCAAATAACCCTCGAGCCACCCATGACCAAAATCCCTTAA
CGTGAGTTACGCGTCGTTCCACTGAGCGTCAGACCCCGTAGAAAAGATCAAAGGATCTTCTTGAGATCCT
TTTTTTCTGCGCGTAATCTGCTGCTTGCAAACAAAAAAACCACCGCTACCAGCGGTGGTTTGTTTGCCGG
ATCAAGAGCTACCAACTCTTTTTCCGAAGGTAACTGGCTTCAGCAGAGCGCAGATACCAAATACTGTTCT
TCTAGTGTAGCCGTAGTTAGGCCACCACTTCAAGAACTCTGTAGCACCGCCTACATACCTCGCTCTGCTA
ATCCTGTTACCAGTGGCTGCTGCCAGTGGCGATAAGTCGTGTCTTACCGGGTTGGACTCAAGACGATAGT
TACCGGATAAGGCGCAGCGGTCGGGCTGAACGGGGGGTTCGTGCACACAGCCCAGCTTGGAGCGAACGAC
CTACACCGAACTGAGATACCTACAGCGTGAGCTATGAGAAAGCGCCACGCTTCCCGAAGGGAGAAAGGCG
GACAGGTATCCGGTAAGCGGCAGGGTCGGAACAGGAGAGCGCACGAGGGAGCTTCCAGGGGGAAACGCCT
GGTATCTTTATAGTCCTGTCGGGTTTCGCCACCTCTGACTTGAGCGTCGATTTTTGTGATGCTCGTCAGG
GGGGCGGAGCCTATGGAAAAACGCCAGCAACGCGGCCTTTTTACGGTTCCTGGCCTTTTGCTGGCCTTTT
GCTCACATG
Features (pLannotate 1.2.2; 13 found; start..end, strand, type, name):
      1..121     +  rep_origin     RSF ori (fragment): Plasmids containing the RSF 1030 origin of replication can be propagated in E. coli cells that contain additional plasmids with compatible origins.
    123..215     +  CDS            lacI (fragment): lac repressor; lacI; The lac repressor binds to the lac operator to inhibit transcription in E. coli. This inhibition can be relieved by adding lactose or isopropyl-β-D-thiogalactopyranoside (IPTG).
    270..297     -  terminator     rrnB T2 terminator: transcription terminator T2 from the E. coli rrnB gene
    429..472     +  terminator     rrnB T1 terminator: Escherichia coli rrnB; transcription terminator T1 from the E. coli rrnB gene
    519..555     -  CDS            lacZα (fragment): LacZα fragment of β-galactosidase; lacZ fragment
    571..670     +  protein_bind   attL1: mutant version of attL; recombination site for the Gateway® LR reaction LR Clonase™
    673..1035    +  CDS            LC3A: human LC3 protein; MAP1LC3A; Atg8 family member found on autophagosomes
   1040..1139    -  protein_bind   attL2: mutant version of attL; recombination site for the Gateway® LR reaction LR Clonase™
   1157..1175    -  promoter       T7 promoter: promoter for bacteriophage T7 RNA polymerase
   1365..1388    +  promoter       Pc promoter (fragment): intI1 (promoter lies within the coding sequence); class 1 integron promoter
   1564..1620    +  CDS            GmR (fragment): gentamycin acetyltransferase; aacC1; confers resistance to gentamycin
   1627..2418    +  CDS            SmR: aminoglycoside adenylyltransferase (Murphy, 1985); aadA; confers resistance to spectinomycin and streptomycin
   2511..3099    +  rep_origin     ori: high-copy-number ColE1/pMB1/pBR322/pUC origin of replication
