[The description below was written by a language model from this plasmid's Addgene catalogue record and pLannotate feature annotations shown in this document.]
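Description:
pDONR223 LC3A G120A is a Gateway entry clone built on the pDONR223 backbone, carrying the human MAP1LC3A coding sequence (microtubule-associated proteins 1A/1B light chain 3A, an Atg8 family member found on autophagosomes) with glycine 120 changed to alanine. The sequenced plasmid is about 3.2 kb. It is propagated in E. coli as a high-copy plasmid from a ColE1/pUC-type origin and is selected with spectinomycin through the aadA (SmR) aminoglycoside adenylyltransferase gene. The annotation also picks up short fragments of an RSF origin, lacI, lacZα, a gentamicin resistance gene and a class 1 integron Pc promoter. These appear to be backbone remnants or partial matches rather than functional units.

The LC3A open reading frame of roughly 360 bp sits between attL1 and attL2, the recombination sites used in the Gateway LR reaction, so the insert can be transferred directionally into any attR-containing destination vector for expression, tagging or viral delivery. As is typical for an entry clone, no promoter is positioned to drive the insert. rrnB T1 and T2 terminators lie upstream of attL1 to insulate the cassette from read-through transcription, and a T7 promoter lies just outside attL2, oriented back towards the insert. Flanking M13 primer sites are used for sequence verification.

Glycine 120 is the residue exposed by ATG4 protease cleavage and subsequently conjugated to lipid, so the G120A substitution is generally used as a processing- and lipidation-deficient control. That fits the associated study, which examined redundancy among human ATG4 isoforms in LC3/GABARAP processing, although the record does not state the mutant's phenotype.
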