Addgene plasmid #123070: pDONR223 LC3A G120A
Purpose: Gateway entry clone encoding human MAP1LC3A G120A
Depositing lab: Robin Ketteler. Depositing organization: University College London. Publication: Redundancy of human ATG4 protease isoforms in autophagy and LC3/GABARAP processing revealed in cells. Agrotis A, Pengo N, Burden JJ, Ketteler R. Autophagy. 2019 Jan 21. doi: 10.1080/15548627.2019.1569925. PubMed 30661429.
Backbone
  Vector backbone: pDONR223
  Backbone size w/o insert (bp): 2793
  Vector type: Gateway Entry Vector / Entry clone
Growth in bacteria
  Bacterial resistance: Spectinomycin, 50 μg/mL
  Growth temperature: 37°C
  Growth strain: DH5alpha
  Copy number: High Copy
Gene/Insert
  Gene/Insert name: Microtubule-associated proteins 1A/1B light chain 3A
  Species: H. sapiens (human)
  Mutation: Glycine 120 to Alanine
  GenBank ID: NM_032514.3
  Entrez Gene: MAP1LC3A (a.k.a. ATG8E, LC3, LC3A, MAP1ALC3, MAP1BLC3)
  Cloning method: Gateway Cloning
  Sequencing primers: 5′ M13 F; 3′ M13 R
Terms and licenses: Academic/Nonprofit Terms; Industry Terms: Not Available to Industry
How to cite: pDONR223 LC3A G120A was a gift from Robin Ketteler (Addgene plasmid # 123070 ; http://n2t.net/addgene:123070 ; RRID:Addgene_123070)
